>Addgene plasmid #228824 | pcDNA5/FRT/TO_eGFP-pScaC | addgene full sequence | sequence record 456405 | Addgene NGS Result
GACGGATCGGGAGATCTCCCGATCCCCTATGGTGCACTCTCAGTACAATCTGCTCTGATGCCGCATAGTT
AAGCCAGTATCTGCTCCCTGCTTGTGTGTTGGAGGTCGCTGAGTAGTGCGCGAGCAAAATTTAAGCTACA
ACAAGGCAAGGCTTGACCGACAATTGCATGAAGAATCTGCTTAGGGTTAGGCGTTTTGCGCTGCTTCGCG
ATGTACGGGCCAGATATACGCGTTGACATTGATTATTGACTAGTTATTAATAGTAATCAATTACGGGGTC
ATTAGTTCATAGCCCATATATGGAGTTCCGCGTTACATAACTTACGGTAAATGGCCCGCCTGGCTGACCG
CCCAACGACCCCCGCCCATTGACGTCAATAATGACGTATGTTCCCATAGTAACGCCAATAGGGACTTTCC
ATTGACGTCAATGGGTGGAGTATTTACGGTAAACTGCCCACTTGGCAGTACATCAAGTGTATCATATGCC
AAGTACGCCCCCTATTGACGTCAATGACGGTAAATGGCCCGCCTGGCATTATGCCCAGTACATGACCTTA
TGGGACTTTCCTACTTGGCAGTACATCTACGTATTAGTCATCGCTATTACCATGGTGATGCGGTTTTGGC
AGTACATCAATGGGCGTGGATAGCGGTTTGACTCACGGGGATTTCCAAGTCTCCACCCCATTGACGTCAA
TGGGAGTTTGTTTTGGCACCAAAATCAACGGGACTTTCCAAAATGTCGTAACAACTCCGCCCCATTGACG
CAAATGGGCGGTAGGCGTGTACGGTGGGAGGTCTATATAAGCAGAGCTCTCCCTATCAGTGATAGAGATC
TCCCTATCAGTGATAGAGATCGTCGACGAGCTCGTTTAGTGAACCGTCAGATCGCCTGGAGACGCCATCC
ACGCTGTTTTGACCTCCATAGAAGACACCGGGACCGATCCAGCCTCCGGACTCTAGCGTTTAAACTTAAG
CTTACCATGGTGAGCAAGGGCGAGGAGCTGTTCACCGGGGTGGTGCCCATCCTGGTCGAGCTGGACGGCG
ACGTAAACGGCCACAAGTTCAGCGTGTCCGGCGAGGGCGAGGGCGATGCCACCTACGGCAAGCTGACCCT
GAAGTTCATCTGCACCACCGGCAAGCTGCCCGTGCCCTGGCCCACCCTCGTGACCACCCTGACCTACGGC
GTGCAGTGCTTCAGCCGCTACCCCGACCACATGAAGCAGCACGACTTCTTCAAGTCCGCCATGCCCGAAG
GCTACGTCCAGGAGCGCACCATCTTCTTCAAGGACGACGGCAACTACAAGACCCGCGCCGAGGTGAAGTT
CGAGGGCGACACCCTGGTGAACCGCATCGAGCTGAAGGGCATCGACTTCAAGGAGGACGGCAACATCCTG
GGGCACAAGCTGGAGTACAACTACAACAGCCACAACGTCTATATCATGGCCGACAAGCAGAAGAACGGCA
TCAAGGTGAACTTCAAGATCCGCCACAACATCGAGGACGGCAGCGTGCAGCTCGCCGACCACTACCAGCA
GAACACCCCCATCGGCGACGGCCCCGTGCTGCTGCCCGACAACCACTACCTGAGCACCCAGTCCGCCCTG
AGCAAAGACCCCAACGAGAAGCGCGATCACATGGTCCTTAAGGAGTTCGTGACCGCCGCCGGGATCACTC
TCGGCATGGACGAGCTGTACAAGGGAGGTTCAGGTGGATCTGGAGGTAAAAGCATCACCCCTGAGAAGGG
CAAGTGTCCTCAGGCCGAGAACATCCACAAGGAAGATGAGGAAGAGGTCGCCGACAACGATCTGAGCAAC
GTGGTGTCCAATATGAACCTGGACATCAGCAATATGGGCGAGGCCAGAGAGGGACTGCGGAAGGACATCG
CCGAAGTGTCCAAGCTCCTGTGCATGCTGGAACAGAGCACCACCAGCAGCAAGAATCTGACCATGCGGCT
GCAGCAATCTAATACCAGGGCTACAGAGCAGTCTGATTACATCAGACTGCTGATTACAGAGATCGAGAGC
CTGAACAAGGAAAACGACTACCTGCAGCAGAAAAACAACCAGCTTAAAATCAAGCTGCAGCAGCTGGAAG
CTAAACTGGAACAGGTGCTGGCCAAGAACACCGACCTGCAACCTATCCTGCCAGAGACAAGAGCCGAGAT
CGACGACCTGAGAAAGCAGAACGAGCAGCTGAAGATCCAGCTGCAGCAGCTGCAAGTGACCCTGCAGAAT
AGCCTGTTCCTGCAGAACAAGAACAACAACCCCGCCCTGATCAACAGCGTGAAGCTGAACGGCAGCGGCT
CTTAAAGCGGCCGCTGATCAGCCTCGACTGTGCCTTCTAGTTGCCAGCCATCTGTTGTTTGCCCCTCCCC
CGTGCCTTCCTTGACCCTGGAAGGTGCCACTCCCACTGTCCTTTCCTAATAAAATGAGGAAATTGCATCG
CATTGTCTGAGTAGGTGTCATTCTATTCTGGGGGGTGGGGTGGGGCAGGACAGCAAGGGGGAGGATTGGG
AAGACAATAGCAGGCATGCTGGGGATGCGGTGGGCTCTATGGCTTCTGAGGCGGAAAGAACCAGCTGGGG
CTCTAGGGGGTATCCCC
[124 nt withheld, positions 2608-2731]
C
[91 nt withheld, positions 2733-2823]
AGGGTGATGGTTCACGTACCTAGAAGTTCCTATTCCGAAGTTCCTATTCTCTAGAAAGTATAGGAACTTC
CTTGGCCAAAAAGCCTGAACTCACCGCGACGTCTGTCGAGAAGTTTCTGATCGAAAAGTTCGACAGCGTC
TCCGACCTGATGCAGCTCTCGGAGGGCGAAGAATCTCGTGCTTTCAGCTTCGATGTAGGAGGGCGTGGAT
ATGTCCTGCGGGTAAATAGCTGCGCCGATGGTTTCTACAAAGATCGTTATGTTTATCGGCACTTTGCATC
GGCCGCGCTCCCGATTCCGGAAGTGCTTGACATTGGGGAATTCAGCGAGAGCCTGACCTATTGCATCTCC
CGCCGTGCACAGGGTGTCACGTTGCAAGACCTGCCTGAAACCGAACTGCCCGCTGTTCTGCAGCCGGTCG
CGGAGGCCATGGATGCGATCGCTGCGGCCGATCTTAGCCAGACGAGCGGGTTCGGCCCATTCGGACCGCA
AGGAATCGGTCAATACACTACATGGCGTGATTTCATATGCGCGATTGCTGATCCCCATGTGTATCACTGG
CAAACTGTGATGGACGACACCGTCAGTGCGTCCGTCGCGCAGGCTCTCGATGAGCTGATGCTTTGGGCCG
AGGACTGCCCCGAAGTCCGGCACCTCGTGCACGCGGATTTCGGCTCCAACAATGTCCTGACGGACAATGG
CCGCATAACAGCGGTCATTGACTGGAGCGAGGCGATGTTCGGGGATTCCAAATACGAGGTCGCCAACATC
TTCTTCTGGAGGCCGTGGTTGGCTTGTATGGAGCAGCAGACGCGCTACTTCGAGCGGAGGCATCCGGAGC
TTGCAGGATCGCCGCGGCTCCGGGCGTATATGCTCCGCATTGGTCTTGACCAACTCTATCAGAGCTTGGT
TGACGGCAATTTCGATGATGCAGCTTGGGCGCAGGGTCGATGCGACGCAATCGTCCGATCCGGAGCCGGG
ACTGTCGGGCGTACACAAATCGCCCGCAGAAGCGCGGCCGTCTGGACCGATGGCTGTGTAGAAGTACTCG
CCGATAGTGGAAACCGACGCCCCAGCACTCGTCCGAGGGCAAAGGAATAGCACGTACTACGAGATTTCGA
TTCCACCGCCGCCTTCTATGAAAGGTTGGGCTTCGGAATCGTTTTCCGGGACGCCGGCTGGATGATCCTC
CAGCGCGGGGATCTCATGCTGGAGTTCTTCGCCCACCCCAACTTGTTTATTGCAGCTTATAATGGTTACA
AATAAAGCAATAGCATCACAAATTTCACAAATAAAGCATTTTTTTCACTGCATTCTAGTTGTGGTTTGTC
CAAACTCATCAATGTATCTTATCATGTCTGTATACCGTCGACCTCTAGCTAGAGCTTGGCGTAATCATGG
TCATAGCTGTTTCCTGTGTGAAATTGTTATCCGCTCACAATTCCACACAACATACGAGCCGGAAGCATAA
AGTGTAAAGCCTGGGGTGCCTAATGAGTGAGCTAACTCACATTAATTGCGTTGCGCTCACTGCCCGCTTT
CCAGTCGGGAAACCTGTCGTGCCAGCTGCATTAATGAATCGGCCAACGCGCGGGGAGAGGCGGTTTGCGT
ATTGGGCGCTCTTCCGCTTCCTCGCTCACTGACTCGCTGCGCTCGGTCGTTCGGCTGCGGCGAGCGGTAT
CAGCTCACTCAAAGGCGGTAATACGGTTATCCACAGAATCAGGGGATAACGCAGGAAAGAACATGTGAGC
AAAAGGCCAGCAAAAGGCCAGGAACCGTAAAAAGGCCGCGTTGCTGGCGTTTTTCCATAGGCTCCGCCCC
CCTGACGAGCATCACAAAAATCGACGCTCAAGTCAGAGGTGGCGAAACCCGACAGGACTATAAAGATACC
AGGCGTTTCCCCCTGGAAGCTCCCTCGTGCGCTCTCCTGTTCCGACCCTGCCGCTTACCGGATACCTGTC
CGCCTTTCTCCCTTCGGGAAGCGTGGCGCTTTCTCATAGCTCACGCTGTAGGTATCTCAGTTCGGTGTAG
GTCGTTCGCTCCAAGCTGGGCTGTGTGCACGAACCCCCCGTTCAGCCCGACCGCTGCGCCTTATCCGGTA
ACTATCGTCTTGAGTCCAACCCGGTAAGACACGACTTATCGCCACTGGCAGCAGCCACTGGTAACAGGAT
TAGCAGAGCGAGGTATGTAGGCGGTGCTACAGAGTTCTTGAAGTGGTGGCCTAACTACGGCTACACTAGA
AGAACAGTATTTGGTATCTGCGCTCTGCTGAAGCCAGTTACCTTCGGAAAAAGAGTTGGTAGCTCTTGAT
CCGGCAAACAAACCACCGCTGGTAGCGGTGGTTTTTTTGTTTGCAAGCAGCAGATTACGCGCAGAAAAAA
AGGATCTCAAGAAGATCCTTTGATCTTTTCTACGGGGTCTGACGCTCAGTGGAACGAAAACTCACGTTAA
GGGATTTTGGTCATGAGATTATCAAAAAGGATCTTCACCTATATCCTTTTAAATTAAAAATGAAGTTTTA
AATCAATCTAAAGTATATATGAGTAAACTTGGTCTGACAGTTACCAATGCTTAATCAGTGAGGCACCTAT
CTCAGCGATCTGTCTATTTCGTTCATCCATAGTTGCCTGACTCCCCGTCGTGTAGATAACTACGATACGG
GAGGGCTTACCATCTGGCCCCAGTGCTGCAATGATACCGCGAGACCCACGCTCACCGGCTCCAGATTTAT
CAGCAATAAACCAGCCAGCCGGAAGGGCCGAGCGCAGAAGTGGTCCTGCAACTTTATCCGCCTCCATCCA
GTCTATTAATTGTTGCCGGGAAGCTAGAGTAAGTAGTTCGCCAGTTAATAGTTTGCGCAACGTTGTTGCC
ATTGCTACAGGCATCGTGGTGTCACGCTCGTCGTTTGGTATGGCTTCATTCAGCTCCGGTTCCCAACGAT
CAAGGCGAGTTACATGATCCCCCATGTTGTGCAAAAAAGCGGTTAGCTCCTTCGGTCCTCCGATCGTTGT
CAGAAGTAAGTTGGCCGCAGTGTTATCACTCATGGTTATGGCAGCACTGCATAATTCTCTTACTGTCATG
CCATCCGTAAGATGCTTTTCTGTGACTGGTGAGTACTCAACCAAGTCATTCTGAGAATAGTGTATGCGGC
GACCGAGTTGCTCTTGCCCGGCGTCAATACGGGATAATACCGCGCCACATAGCAGAACTTTAAAAGTGCT
CATCATTGGAAAACGTTCTTCGGGGCGAAAACTCTCAAGGATCTTACCGCTGTTGAGATCCAGTTCGATG
TAACCCACTCGTGCACCCAACTGATCTTCAGCATCTTTTACTTTCACCAGCGTTTCTGGGTGAGCAAAAA
CAGGAAGGCAAAATGCCGCAAAAAAGGGAATAAGGGCGACACGGAAATGTTGAATACTCATACTCTTCCT
TTTTCAATATTATTGAAGCATTTATCAGGGTTATTGTCTCATGAGCGGATACATATTTGAATGTATTTAG
AAAAATAAACAAATAGGGGTTCCGCGCACATTTCCCCGAAAAGTGCCACCTGACGTC
Features (pLannotate 1.2.2; 21 found; start..end, strand, type, name):
     28..80      -  misc_feature   bom (fragment): basis of mobility region from pBR322
    235..614     +  enhancer       CMV enhancer: human cytomegalovirus immediate early enhancer
    615..818     +  promoter       CMV promoter: human cytomegalovirus (CMV) immediate early promoter
    820..839     +  promoter       PLtetO-1 promoter (fragment): modified phage lambda PL promoter with tet operator sites (Lutz and Bujard, 1997)
    841..860     +  promoter       PLtetO-1 promoter (fragment): modified phage lambda PL promoter with tet operator sites (Lutz and Bujard, 1997)
    868..901     +  promoter       TRE3GV promoter (fragment): 3rd-generation Tet-responsive promoter that can be activated by binding of Tet-On® 3G, optimized for retroviral and lentiviral vectors
    987..1703    +  CDS            EGFP: EGFP is a basic (constitutively fluorescent) green fluorescent protein published in 1996, derived from Aequorea victoria. It is reported to be a rapidly-maturing weak dimer with moderate acid sensitivity.
   2338..2562    +  polyA_signal   bGH poly(A) signal: bovine growth hormone polyadenylation signal
   2566..2587    +  promoter       SV40 promoter (fragment): SV40 enhancer and early promoter
   2608..2841    +  rep_origin     f1 ori (fragment) (sequence partly withheld): f1 bacteriophage origin of replication; arrow indicates direction of (+) strand synthesis
   2846..2893    +  protein_bind   FRT: FLP-mediated recombination occurs in the 8-bp core sequence TCTAGAAA (Turan and Bode, 2011). FLP recombinase from the Saccharomyces cerevisiae 2μ plasmid
   2901..3923    +  CDS            HygR: aminoglycoside phosphotransferase from E. coli; aph(4)-Ia; confers resistance to hygromycin
   3933..4058    +  CDS            ble (fragment): BLE_KLEPN - Experimental evidence at protein level: Swiss-Prot protein existence level 1. Binding protein with a strong affinity to the bleomycin family of antibiotics. Binds to CL990; an antimitotic-antibiotic compound. From Klebsiella pneumoniae.
   4053..4174    +  polyA_signal   SV40 poly(A) signal: SV40 polyadenylation signal
   4247..4263    -  protein_bind   lac operator: The lac repressor binds to the lac operator to inhibit transcription in E. coli. This inhibition can be relieved by adding lactose or isopropyl-β-D-thiogalactopyranoside (IPTG). lac repressor encoded by lacI
   4271..4301    -  promoter       lac promoter: promoter for the E. coli lac operon
   4316..4337    -  protein_bind   CAP binding site: CAP binding activates transcription in the presence of cAMP. E. coli catabolite activator protein
   4350..4442    -  CDS            lacI (fragment): lac repressor; lacI; The lac repressor binds to the lac operator to inhibit transcription in E. coli. This inhibition can be relieved by adding lactose or isopropyl-β-D-thiogalactopyranoside (IPTG).
   4625..5213    -  rep_origin     ori: high-copy-number ColE1/pMB1/pBR322/pUC origin of replication
   5384..6244    -  CDS            AmpR: β-lactamase; bla; confers resistance to ampicillin, carbenicillin, and related antibiotics
   6245..6349    -  promoter       AmpR promoter: bla
