[The description below was written by a language model from this plasmid's Addgene catalogue record and pLannotate feature annotations shown in this document.]
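Description:
pcDNA5/FRT/TO_eGFP-pScaC is a 6,380-nt mammalian expression plasmid built on the pcDNA5/FRT/TO backbone, designed for site-specific integration into Flp-In host cell lines, here HeLa Flp-In cells. In bacteria it is maintained at high copy through a ColE1/pUC-type origin and selected with ampicillin via the β-lactamase gene and its own promoter. Small backbone remnants such as a partial f1 ori, lac promoter/operator elements and a bom fragment are also annotated.

The payload is the passenger domain of the Orientia tsutsugamushi autotransporter protein ScaC (residues 33–223), fused at its N-terminus to EGFP and inserted by Gibson cloning. The ScaC segment is not annotated in the feature table, but it presumably occupies the unannotated gap between the EGFP coding sequence and the bGH polyadenylation signal. Expression is driven by the CMV enhancer and promoter, followed by short matches to tet operator-containing promoters. These are consistent with the tandem tet operator sites of the "TO" backbone, which allow repression by Tet repressor and induction with tetracycline or doxycycline in cells that express the repressor.

Downstream, an FRT site sits directly ahead of a hygromycin resistance coding sequence with an SV40 poly(A) signal. No complete promoter is annotated upstream of this gene. In the Flp-In design, FLP-mediated recombination into the genomic FRT site places the gene behind a resident promoter, so that hygromycin resistance reports correct integration.

The plasmid is suited to making isogenic stable lines that express the fluorescent ScaC passenger domain. The associated publication concerns how Orientia hijacks the adaptor protein BICD2 for dynein-based motility.
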