Addgene plasmid #228824: pcDNA5/FRT/TO_eGFP-pScaC
Purpose: For the expression of the passenger domain of the Orientia tsutsugamushi protein ScaC in HeLa Flp-In cells
Depositing lab: Andrew Carter. Depositing organization: MRC Laboratory of Molecular Biology. Publication: The intracellular bacterium Orientia tsutsugamushi hijacks the adaptor protein BICD2 for dynein-based motility. Manigrasso G, Saharat K, Kullapanich C, Boulanger J, Morgan TE, Kramer H, Salje J, Carter AP. bioRxiv 2024.04.11.589026 10.1101/2024.04.11.589026.
Backbone
  Vector backbone: pCDNA5/FRT/TO
  Vector type: Mammalian Expression
  Selectable markers: Hygromycin
Growth in bacteria
  Bacterial resistance: Ampicillin, 100 μg/mL
  Growth temperature: 37°C
  Growth strain: DH5alpha
  Copy number: High Copy
Gene/Insert
  Gene/Insert name: ScaC
  Species: Orientia tsutsugamushi
  Mutation: aa 33-223
  Tag / fusion protein: eGFP (N terminal on insert)
  Cloning method: Gibson Cloning
Terms and licenses: Academic/Nonprofit Terms; Industry Terms: Not Available to Industry
Depositor comments: Please visit https://doi.org/10.1101/2024.04.11.589026 for bioRxiv preprint.
How to cite: pcDNA5/FRT/TO_eGFP-pScaC was a gift from Andrew Carter (Addgene plasmid # 228824 ; http://n2t.net/addgene:228824 ; RRID:Addgene_228824)
